Addgene plasmid #116360: pHAGE-ERBB3-D297Y
Purpose: Lentiviral expression of ERBB3 D297Y
Depositing lab: Gordon Mills & Kenneth Scott. Depositing organization: Baylor College of Medicine. Publication: Systematic Functional Annotation of Somatic Mutations in Cancer. Ng PK, Li J, Jeong KJ, Shao S, Chen H, Tsang YH, Sengupta S, Wang Z, Bhavana VH, Tran R, Soewito S, Minussi DC, Moreno D, Kong K, Dogruluk T, Lu H, Gao J, Tokheim C, Zhou DC, Johnson AM, Zeng J, Ip CKM, Ju Z, Wester M, Yu S, Li Y, Vellano CP, Schultz N, Karchin R, Ding L, Lu Y, Cheung LWT, Chen K, Shaw KR, Meric-Bernstam F, Scott KL, Yi S, Sahni N, Liang H, Mills GB. Cancer Cell. 2018 Mar 12;33(3):450-462.e10. doi: 10.1016/j.ccell.2018.01.021. PubMed 29533785.
Backbone
  Vector backbone: pHAGE
  Vector type: Lentiviral
Growth in bacteria
  Bacterial resistance: Ampicillin, 100 μg/mL
  Growth temperature: 37°C
  Growth strain: Stbl3
  Copy number: High Copy
Gene/Insert
  Gene/Insert name: ERBB3
  Species: H. sapiens (human)
  Mutation: D297Y
  Entrez Gene: ERBB3 (a.k.a. ErbB-3, FERLK, HER3, LCCS2, MDA-BF-1, VSCN1, c-erbB-3, c-erbB3, erbB3-S, p180-ErbB3, p45-sErbB3, p85-sErbB3)
  Cloning method: Gateway Cloning
Terms and licenses: Academic/Nonprofit Terms; Industry Terms: Not Available to Industry
How to cite: pHAGE-ERBB3-D297Y was a gift from Gordon Mills & Kenneth Scott (Addgene plasmid # 116360 ; http://n2t.net/addgene:116360 ; RRID:Addgene_116360)
