[The description below was written by a language model from this plasmid's Addgene catalogue record, the feature table of its GenBank file and pLannotate feature annotations shown in this document.]
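Description:
pHAGE-ERBB3-D297Y is an HIV-1-based lentiviral expression plasmid of about 12.5 kb, built on the pHAGE backbone, that carries the human receptor tyrosine kinase ERBB3 (HER3) with the D297Y substitution. It is propagated in E. coli through a high-copy ColE1/pUC-type origin and selected with ampicillin via the β-lactamase gene. The transfer cassette is bounded by a truncated 5' LTR and a self-inactivating ΔU3 3' LTR. It contains the Ψ packaging signal with a short gag fragment, the Rev response element for Rev-dependent nuclear export of the genomic RNA, and the cPPT/CTS element that aids nuclear import in transduced cells. Small fragments of rev, nef, lacI, the SV40 origin and the SV40 poly(A) signal are backbone remnants.

Within the provirus, the constitutive human EF-1α promoter drives the ERBB3 open reading frame, which is flanked by attB1 and attB2 sites consistent with its insertion by Gateway recombination. A V5 epitope tag lies downstream of attB2, but the record does not state whether the ERBB3 coding sequence reads through into it. An EMCV IRES follows and allows EGFP to be translated from the same transcript, so transduced cells can be identified or sorted by fluorescence. A WPRE upstream of the 3' LTR enhances transcript stability and expression. No mammalian drug-selection marker is annotated.

The associated GenBank record is a 4,029 bp unannotated partial sequence, roughly the size of the ERBB3 coding region, so the feature details here come from the full-sequence annotation. The plasmid was deposited in connection with a systematic functional survey of somatic cancer mutations and serves to stably express this ERBB3 variant in mammalian cells.
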