Features (pLannotate 1.2.2; 27 found; start..end, strand, type, name):
    377..634     +  LTR            5' LTR (truncated): truncated 5' long terminal repeat (LTR) from HIV-1
    681..806     +  misc_feature   HIV-1 Ψ: packaging signal of human immunodeficiency virus type 1
    790..1128    +  CDS            HIV-1 gag (fragment): gag protein from human immunodeficiency virus 1; gag
   1303..1536    +  misc_feature   RRE: The Rev response element (RRE) of HIV-1 allows for Rev-dependent mRNA export from the nucleus to the cytoplasm.
   1913..2013    +  CDS            Rev (fragment): human immunodeficiency virus 1 (HIV-1) Rev protein; rev; enhances nuclear export of unspliced and incompletely spliced viral mRNAs
   2058..2175    +  misc_feature   cPPT/CTS: central polypurine tract and central termination sequence of HIV-1
   2223..3401    +  promoter       EF-1α promoter: strong constitutive promoter for human elongation factor EF-1α
   3422..3442    +  protein_bind   attB1: mutant version of attB; core recombination site for the Gateway® BP reaction BP Clonase™
   3448..7473    +  CDS            ERBB3: ERBB3_HUMAN - Also known as HER3. Experimental evidence at protein level: Swiss-Prot protein existence level 1. Tyrosine-protein kinase that plays an essential role as cell surface receptor for neuregulins. Binds to neuregulin-1 (NRG1) and is activated by it; ligand-binding increases phosphorylation on tyrosine residues and promotes its association with the p85 subunit of phosphatidylinositol 3-kinase (PubMed:20682778). May also be activated by CSPG5 (PubMed:15358134). Involved in the regulation of myeloid cell differentiation (PubMed:27416908). From Homo sapiens (Human).
   7478..7502    -  protein_bind   attB2: mutant version of attB; recombination site for the Gateway® BP reaction BP Clonase™
   7555..7596    +  CDS            V5 tag: epitope tag from simian virus 5
   7722..8184    +  misc_feature   IRES: internal ribosome entry site (IRES) of the encephalomyocarditis virus (EMCV)
   8198..8917    +  CDS            EGFP: the original enhanced GFP (Yang et al., 1996) mammalian codon-optimized
   8931..9519    +  misc_feature   WPRE: woodchuck hepatitis virus posttranscriptional regulatory element
   9527..9592    +  CDS            nef (fragment): NEF_HV1Z2 - Experimental evidence at protein level: Swiss-Prot protein existence level 1. Extracellular Nef protein targets CD4(+) T-lymphocytes for apoptosis by interacting with CXCR4 surface receptors. From Human immunodeficiency virus type 1 group M subtype D (isolate Z2/CDC-Z34) (HIV-1).
   9594..9827    +  LTR            3' LTR (ΔU3): self-inactivating 3' long terminal repeat (LTR) from HIV-1
  10032..10136   +  promoter       AmpR promoter: bla
  10137..10997   +  CDS            AmpR: β-lactamase; bla; confers resistance to ampicillin, carbenicillin, and related antibiotics
  11168..11756   +  rep_origin     ori: high-copy-number ColE1/pMB1/pBR322/pUC origin of replication
  11939..11993   +  CDS            lacI (fragment): lac repressor; lacI; The lac repressor binds to the lac operator to inhibit transcription in E. coli. This inhibition can be relieved by adding lactose or isopropyl-β-D-thiogalactopyranoside (IPTG).
  11999..12092   +  rep_origin     SV40 ori (fragment): SV40 origin of replication
  12117..12154   +  CDS            lacI (fragment): lac repressor; lacI; The lac repressor binds to the lac operator to inhibit transcription in E. coli. This inhibition can be relieved by adding lactose or isopropyl-β-D-thiogalactopyranoside (IPTG).
  12167..12188   +  protein_bind   CAP binding site: CAP binding activates transcription in the presence of cAMP. E. coli catabolite activator protein
  12203..12233   +  promoter       lac promoter: promoter for the E. coli lac operon
  12237..12259   +  protein_bind   lac operator (fragment): The lac repressor binds to the lac operator to inhibit transcription in E. coli. This inhibition can be relieved by adding lactose or isopropyl-β-D-thiogalactopyranoside (IPTG). lac repressor encoded by lacI
  12291..12374   +  polyA_signal   SV40 poly(A) signal (fragment): SV40 polyadenylation signal
  12541..329     +  CDS            nef (fragment) (across the origin): NEF_HV1BR - Experimental evidence at protein level: Swiss-Prot protein existence level 1. Extracellular Nef protein targets CD4(+) T-lymphocytes for apoptosis by interacting with CXCR4 surface receptors (PubMed:14990729). From Human immunodeficiency virus type 1 group M subtype B (isolate BRU/LAI) (HIV-1).
>Addgene plasmid #116360 | pHAGE-ERBB3-D297Y | addgene full sequence | sequence record 250695 | Addgene NGS Result
TGGAAGGGCTAATTCACTCCCAAAGAAGACAAGATATCCTTGATCTGTGGATCTACCACACACAAGGCTA
CTTCCCTGATTAGCAGAACTACACACCAGGGCCAGGGGTCAGATATCCACTGACCTTTGGATGGTGCTAC
AAGCTAGTACCAGTTGAGCCAGATAAGGTAGAAGAGGCCAATAAAGGAGAGAACACCAGCTTGTTACACC
CTGTGAGCCTGCATGGGATGGATGACCCGGAGAGAGAAGTGTTAGAGTGGAGGTTTGACAGCCGCCTAGC
ATTTCATCACGTGGCCCGAGAGCTGCATCCGGAGTACTTCAAGAACTGCTGATATCGAGCTTGCTACAAG
GGACTTTCCGCTGGGGACTTTCCAGGGAGGCGTGGCCTGGGCGGGACTGGGGAGTGGCGAGCCCTCAGAT
CCTGCATATAAGCAGCTGCTTTTTGCCTGTACTGGGTCTCTCTGGTTAGACCAGATCTGAGCCTGGGAGC
TCTCTGGCTAACTAGGGAACCCACTGCTTAAGCCTCAATAAAGCTTGCCTTGAGTGCTTCAAGTAGTGTG
TGCCCGTCTGTTGTGTGACTCTGGTAACTAGAGATCCCTCAGACCCTTTTAGTCAGTGTGGAAAATCTCT
AGCAGTGGCGCCCGAACAGGGACTTGAAAGCGAAAGGGAAACCAGAGGAGCTCTCTCGACGCAGGACTCG
GCTTGCTGAAGCGCGCACGGCAAGAGGCGAGGGGCGGCGACTGGTGAGTACGCCAAAAATTTTGACTAGC
GGAGGCTAGAAGGAGAGAGATGGGTGCGAGAGCGTCAGTATTAAGCGGGGGAGAATTAGATCGCGATGGG
AAAAAATTCGGTTAAGGCCAGGGGGAAAGAAAAAATATAAATTAAAACATATAGTATGGGCAAGCAGGGA
GCTAGAACGATTCGCAGTTAATCCTGGCCTGTTAGAAACATCAGAAGGCTGTAGACAAATACTGGGACAG
CTACAACCATCCCTTCAGACAGGATCAGAAGAACTTAGATCATTATATAATACAGTAGCAACCCTCTATT
GTGTGCATCAAAGGATAGAGATAAAAGACACCAAGGAAGCTTTAGACAAGATAGAGGAAGAGCAAAACAA
AAGTAAGACCACCGCACAGCAAGCGGCCGGCCGCTGATCTTCAGACCTGGAGGAGGAGATATGAGGGACA
ATTGGAGAAGTGAATTATATAAATATAAAGTAGTAAAAATTGAACCATTAGGAGTAGCACCCACCAAGGC
AAAGAGAAGAGTGGTGCAGAGAGAAAAAAGAGCAGTGGGAATAGGAGCTTTGTTCCTTGGGTTCTTGGGA
GCAGCAGGAAGCACTATGGGCGCAGCGTCAATGACGCTGACGGTACAGGCCAGACAATTATTGTCTGGTA
TAGTGCAGCAGCAGAACAATTTGCTGAGGGCTATTGAGGCGCAACAGCATCTGTTGCAACTCACAGTCTG
GGGCATCAAGCAGCTCCAGGCAAGAATCCTGGCTGTGGAAAGATACCTAAAGGATCAACAGCTCCTGGGG
ATTTGGGGTTGCTCTGGAAAACTCATTTGCACCACTGCTGTGCCTTGGAATGCTAGTTGGAGTAATAAAT
CTCTGGAACAGATTTGGAATCACACGACCTGGATGGAGTGGGACAGAGAAATTAACAATTACACAAGCTT
AATACACTCCTTAATTGAAGAATCGCAAAACCAGCAAGAAAAGAATGAACAAGAATTATTGGAATTAGAT
AAATGGGCAAGTTTGTGGAATTGGTTTAACATAACAAATTGGCTGTGGTATATAAAATTATTCATAATGA
TAGTAGGAGGCTTGGTAGGTTTAAGAATAGTTTTTGCTGTACTTTCTATAGTGAATAGAGTTAGGCAGGG
ATATTCACCATTATCGTTTCAGACCCACCTCCCAACCCCGAGGGGACCCGACAGGCCCGAAGGAATAGAA
GAAGAAGGTGGAGAGAGAGACAGAGACAGATCCATTCGATTAGTGAACGGATCTCGACGGTATCGCCGAA
TTCACAAATGGCAGTATTCATCCACAATTTTAAAAGAAAAGGGGGGATTGGGGGGTACAGTGCAGGGGAA
AGAATAGTAGACATAATAGCAACAGACATACAAACTAAAGAATTACAAAAACAAATTACAAAAATTCAAA
ATTTTCGGGTTTATTACAGGGACAGCAGAGATCCAGTTTGGACTAGTCGTGAGGCTCCGGTGCCCGTCAG
TGGGCAGAGCGCACATCGCCCACAGTCCCCGAGAAGTTGGGGGGAGGGGTCGGCAATTGAACCGGTGCCT
AGAGAAGGTGGCGCGGGGTAAACTGGGAAAGTGATGTCGTGTACTGGCTCCGCCTTTTTCCCGAGGGTGG
GGGAGAACCGTATATAAGTGCAGTAGTCGCCGTGAACGTTCTTTTTCGCAACGGGTTTGCCGCCAGAACA
CAGGTAAGTGCCGTGTGTGGTTCCCGCGGGCCTGGCCTCTTTACGGGTTATGGCCCTTGCGTGCCTTGAA
TTACTTCCACCTGGCTGCAGTACGTGATTCTTGATCCCGAGCTTCGGGTTGGAAGTGGGTGGGAGAGTTC
GAGGCCTTGCGCTTAAGGAGCCCCTTCGCCTCGTGCTTGAGTTGAGGCCTGGCCTGGGCGCTGGGGCCGC
CGCGTGCGAATCTGGTGGCACCTTCGCGCCTGTCTCGCTGCTTTCGATAAGTCTCTAGCCATTTAAAATT
TTTGATGACCTGCTGCGACGCTTTTTTTCTGGCAAGATAGTCTTGTAAATGCGGGCCAAGATCTGCACAC
TGGTATTTCGGTTTTTGGGGCCGCGGGCGGCGACGGGGCCCGTGCGTCCCAGCGCACATGTTCGGCGAGG
CGGGGCCTGCGAGCGCGGCCACCGAGAATCGGACGGGGGTAGTCTCAAGCTGGCCGGCCTGCTCTGGTGC
CTGGCCTCGCGCCGCCGTGTATCGCCCCGCCCTGGGCGGCAAGGCTGGCCCGGTCGGCACCAGTTGCGTG
AGCGGAAAGATGGCCGCTTCCCGGCCCTGCTGCAGGGAGCTCAAAATGGAGGACGCGGCGCTCGGGAGAG
CGGGCGGGTGAGTCACCCACACAAAGGAAAAGGGCCTTTCCGTCCTCAGCCGTCGCTTCATGTGACTCCA
CGGAGTACCGGGCGCCGTCCAGGCACCTCGATTAGTTCTCGAGCTTTTGGAGTACGTCGTCTTTAGGTTG
GGGGGAGGGGTTTTATGCGATGGAGTTTCCCCACACTGAGTGGGTGGAGACTGAAGTTAGGCCAGCTTGG
CACTTGATGTAATTCTCCTTGGAATTTGCCCTTTTTGAGTTTGGATCTTGGTTCATTCTCAAGCCTCAGA
CAGTGGTTCAAAGTTTTTTTCTTCCATTTCAGGTGTCGTGAAGCGGCCCTGCAGATATCAACAAGTTTGT
ACAAAAAAGCAGGCACCATGAGGGCGAACGACGCTCTGCAGGTGCTGGGCTTGCTTTTCAGCCTGGCCCG
GGGCTCCGAGGTGGGCAACTCTCAGGCAGTGTGTCCTGGGACTCTGAATGGCCTGAGTGTGACCGGCGAT
GCTGAGAACCAATACCAGACACTGTACAAGCTCTACGAGAGGTGTGAGGTGGTGATGGGGAACCTTGAGA
TTGTGCTCACGGGACACAATGCCGACCTCTCCTTCCTGCAGTGGATTCGAGAAGTGACAGGCTATGTCCT
CGTGGCCATGAATGAATTCTCTACTCTACCATTGCCCAACCTCCGCGTGGTGCGAGGGACCCAGGTCTAC
GATGGGAAGTTTGCCATCTTCGTCATGTTGAACTATAACACCAACTCCAGCCACGCTCTGCGCCAGCTCC
GCTTGACTCAGCTCACCGAGATTCTGTCAGGGGGTGTTTATATTGAGAAGAACGATAAGCTTTGTCACAT
GGACACAATTGACTGGAGGGACATCGTGAGGGACCGAGATGCTGAGATAGTGGTGAAGGACAATGGCAGA
AGCTGTCCCCCCTGTCATGAGGTTTGCAAGGGGCGATGCTGGGGTCCTGGATCAGAAGACTGCCAGACAT
TGACCAAGACCATCTGTGCTCCTCAGTGTAATGGTCACTGCTTTGGGCCCAACCCCAACCAGTGCTGCCA
TGATGAGTGTGCCGGGGGCTGCTCAGGCCCTCAGGACACAGACTGCTTTGCCTGCCGGCACTTCAATGAC
AGTGGAGCCTGTGTACCTCGCTGTCCACAGCCTCTTGTCTACAACAAGCTAACTTTCCAGCTGGAACCCA
ATCCCCACACCAAGTATCAGTATGGAGGAGTTTGTGTAGCCAGCTGTCCCCATAACTTTGTGGTGTATCA
AACATCCTGTGTCAGGGCCTGTCCTCCTGACAAGATGGAAGTAGATAAAAATGGGCTCAAGATGTGTGAG
CCTTGTGGGGGACTATGTCCCAAAGCCTGTGAGGGAACAGGCTCTGGGAGCCGCTTCCAGACTGTGGACT
CGAGCAACATTGATGGATTTGTGAACTGCACCAAGATCCTGGGCAACCTGGACTTTCTGATCACCGGCCT
CAATGGAGACCCCTGGCACAAGATCCCTGCCCTGGACCCAGAGAAGCTCAATGTCTTCCGGACAGTACGG
GAGATCACAGGTTACCTGAACATCCAGTCCTGGCCGCCCCACATGCACAACTTCAGTGTTTTTTCCAATT
TGACAACCATTGGAGGCAGAAGCCTCTACAACCGGGGCTTCTCATTGTTGATCATGAAGAACTTGAATGT
CACATCTCTGGGCTTCCGATCTCTGAAGGAAATTAGTGCTGGGCGTATCTATATAAGTGCCAATAGGCAG
CTCTGCTACCACCACTCTTTGAACTGGACCAAGGTGCTTCGGGGGCCTACGGAAGAGCGACTAGACATCA
AGCATAATCGGCCGCGCAGAGACTGCGTGGCAGAGGGCAAAGTGTGTGACCCACTGTGCTCCTCTGGGGG
ATGCTGGGGCCCAGGCCCTGGTCAGTGCTTGTCCTGTCGAAATTATAGCCGAGGAGGTGTCTGTGTGACC
CACTGCAACTTTCTGAATGGGGAGCCTCGAGAATTTGCCCATGAGGCCGAATGCTTCTCCTGCCACCCGG
AATGCCAACCCATGGAGGGCACTGCCACATGCAATGGCTCGGGCTCTGATACTTGTGCTCAATGTGCCCA
TTTTCGAGATGGGCCCCACTGTGTGAGCAGCTGCCCCCATGGAGTCCTAGGTGCCAAGGGCCCAATCTAC
AAGTACCCAGATGTTCAGAATGAATGTCGGCCCTGCCATGAGAACTGCACCCAGGGGTGTAAAGGACCAG
AGCTTCAAGACTGTTTAGGACAAACACTGGTGCTGATCGGCAAAACCCATCTGACAATGGCTTTGACAGT
GATAGCAGGATTGGTAGTGATTTTCATGATGCTGGGCGGCACTTTTCTCTACTGGCGTGGGCGCCGGATT
CAGAATAAAAGGGCTATGAGGCGATACTTGGAACGGGGTGAGAGCATAGAGCCTCTGGACCCCAGTGAGA
AGGCTAACAAAGTCTTGGCCAGAATCTTCAAAGAGACAGAGCTAAGGAAGCTTAAAGTGCTTGGCTCGGG
TGTCTTTGGAACTGTGCACAAAGGAGTGTGGATCCCTGAGGGTGAATCAATCAAGATTCCAGTCTGCATT
AAAGTCATTGAGGACAAGAGTGGACGGCAGAGTTTTCAAGCTGTGACAGATCATATGCTGGCCATTGGCA
GCCTGGACCATGCCCACATTGTAAGGCTGCTGGGACTATGCCCAGGGTCATCTCTGCAGCTTGTCACTCA
ATATTTGCCTCTGGGTTCTCTGCTGGATCATGTGAGACAACACCGGGGGGCACTGGGGCCACAGCTGCTG
CTCAACTGGGGAGTACAAATTGCCAAGGGAATGTACTACCTTGAGGAACATGGTATGGTGCATAGAAACC
TGGCTGCCCGAAACGTGCTACTCAAGTCACCCAGTCAGGTTCAGGTGGCAGATTTTGGTGTGGCTGACCT
GCTGCCTCCTGATGATAAGCAGCTGCTATACAGTGAGGCCAAGACTCCAATTAAGTGGATGGCCCTTGAG
AGTATCCACTTTGGGAAATACACACACCAGAGTGATGTCTGGAGCTATGGTGTGACAGTTTGGGAGTTGA
TGACCTTCGGGGCAGAGCCCTATGCAGGGCTACGATTGGCTGAAGTACCAGACCTGCTAGAGAAGGGGGA
GCGGTTGGCACAGCCCCAGATCTGCACAATTGATGTCTACATGGTGATGGTCAAGTGTTGGATGATTGAT
GAGAACATTCGCCCAACCTTTAAAGAACTAGCCAATGAGTTCACCAGGATGGCCCGAGACCCACCACGGT
ATCTGGTCATAAAGAGAGAGAGTGGGCCTGGAATAGCCCCTGGGCCAGAGCCCCATGGTCTGACAAACAA
GAAGCTAGAGGAAGTAGAGCTGGAGCCAGAACTAGACCTAGACCTAGACTTGGAAGCAGAGGAGGACAAC
CTGGCAACCACCACACTGGGCTCCGCCCTCAGCCTACCAGTTGGAACACTTAATCGGCCACGTGGGAGCC
AGAGCCTTTTAAGTCCATCATCTGGATACATGCCCATGAACCAGGGTAATCTTGGGGAGTCTTGCCAGGA
GTCTGCAGTTTCTGGGAGCAGTGAACGGTGCCCCCGTCCAGTCTCTCTACACCCAATGCCACGGGGATGC
CTGGCATCAGAGTCATCAGAGGGGCATGTAACAGGCTCTGAGGCTGAGCTCCAGGAGAAAGTGTCAATGT
GTAGGAGCCGGAGCAGGAGCCGGAGCCCACGGCCACGCGGAGATAGCGCCTACCATTCCCAGCGCCACAG
TCTGCTGACTCCTGTTACCCCACTCTCCCCACCCGGGTTAGAGGAAGAGGATGTCAACGGTTATGTCATG
CCAGATACACACCTCAAAGGTACTCCCTCCTCCCGGGAAGGCACCCTTTCTTCAGTGGGTCTCAGTTCTG
TCCTGGGTACTGAAGAAGAAGATGAAGATGAGGAGTATGAATACATGAACCGGAGGAGAAGGCACAGTCC
ACCTCATCCCCCTAGGCCAAGTTCCCTTGAGGAGCTGGGTTATGAGTACATGGATGTGGGGTCAGACCTC
AGTGCCTCTCTGGGCAGCACACAGAGTTGCCCACTCCACCCTGTACCCATCATGCCCACTGCAGGCACAA
CTCCAGATGAAGACTATGAATATATGAATCGGCAACGAGATGGAGGTGGTCCTGGGGGTGATTATGCAGC
CATGGGGGCCTGCCCAGCATCTGAGCAAGGGTATGAAGAGATGAGAGCTTTTCAGGGGCCTGGACATCAG
GCCCCCCATGTCCATTATGCCCGCCTAAAAACTCTACGTAGCTTAGAGGCTACAGACTCTGCCTTTGATA
ACCCTGATTACTGGCATAGCAGGCTTTTCCCCAAGGCTAATGCCCAGAGAACGTAGAACCCAGCTTTCTT
GTACAAAGTGGTTGATATCCAGCACAGTGGCGGCCGCTCGAGTCTAGAGGGCCCGCGGTTCGAAGGTAAG
CCTATCCCTAACCCTCTCCTCGGTCTCGATTCTACGCGTACCGGTTAGTAATGAGATCCCTCCCCCCCCC
CTAACGTTACTGGCCGAAGCCGCTTGGAATAAGGCCGGTGTGCGTTTGTCTATATGTTATTTTCCACCAT
ATTGCCGTCTTTTGGCAATGTGAGGGCCCGGAAACCTGGCCCTGTCTTCTTGACGAGCATTCCTAGGGGT
CTTTCCCCTCTCGCCAAAGGAATGCAAGGTCTGTTGAATGTCGTGAAGGAAGCAGTTCCTCTGGAAGCTT
CTTGAAGACAAACAACGTCTGTAGCGACCCTTTGCAGGCAGCGGAACCCCCCACCTGGCGACAGGTGCCT
CTGCGGCCAAAAGCCACGTGTATAAGATACACCTGCAAAGGCGGCACAACCCCAGTGCCACGTTGTGAGT
TGGATAGTTGTGGAAAGAGTCAAATGGCTCTCCTCAAGCGTATTCAACAAGGGGCTGAAGGATGCCCAGA
AGGTACCCCATTGTATGGGATCTGATCTGGGGCCTCGGTGCACATGCTTTACATGTGTTTAGTCGAGGTT
AAAAAAACGTCTAGGCCCCCCGAACCACGGGGACGTGGTTTTCCTTTGAAAAACACGATGATAATATGGC
CACACATATGGTGAGCAAGGGCGAGGAGCTGTTCACCGGGGTGGTGCCCATCCTGGTCGAGCTGGACGGC
GACGTAAACGGCCACAAGTTCAGCGTGTCCGGCGAGGGCGAGGGCGATGCCACCTACGGCAAGCTGACCC
TGAAGTTCATCTGCACCACCGGCAAGCTGCCCGTGCCCTGGCCCACCCTCGTGACCACCCTGACCTACGG
CGTGCAGTGCTTCAGCCGCTACCCCGACCACATGAAGCAGCACGACTTCTTCAAGTCCGCCATGCCCGAA
GGCTACGTCCAGGAGCGCACCATCTTCTTCAAGGACGACGGCAACTACAAGACCCGCGCCGAGGTGAAGT
TCGAGGGCGACACCCTGGTGAACCGCATCGAGCTGAAGGGCATCGACTTCAAGGAGGACGGCAACATCCT
GGGGCACAAGCTGGAGTACAACTACAACAGCCACAACGTCTATATCATGGCCGACAAGCAGAAGAACGGC
ATCAAGGTGAACTTCAAGATCCGCCACAACATCGAGGACGGCAGCGTGCAGCTCGCCGACCACTACCAGC
AGAACACCCCCATCGGCGACGGCCCCGTGCTGCTGCCCGACAACCACTACCTGAGCACCCAGTCCGCCCT
GAGCAAAGACCCCAACGAGAAGCGCGATCACATGGTCCTGCTGGAGTTCGTGACCGCCGCCGGGATCACT
CTCGGCATGGACGAGCTGTACAAGTAAATCGATAGATCCTAATCAACCTCTGGATTACAAAATTTGTGAA
AGATTGACTGGTATTCTTAACTATGTTGCTCCTTTTACGCTATGTGGATACGCTGCTTTAATGCCTTTGT
ATCATGCTATTGCTTCCCGTATGGCTTTCATTTTCTCCTCCTTGTATAAATCCTGGTTGCTGTCTCTTTA
TGAGGAGTTGTGGCCCGTTGTCAGGCAACGTGGCGTGGTGTGCACTGTGTTTGCTGACGCAACCCCCACT
GGTTGGGGCATTGCCACCACCTGTCAGCTCCTTTCCGGGACTTTCGCTTTCCCCCTCCCTATTGCCACGG
CGGAACTCATCGCCGCCTGCCTTGCCCGCTGCTGGACAGGGGCTCGGCTGTTGGGCACTGACAATTCCGT
GGTGTTGTCGGGGAAATCATCGTCCTTTCCTTGGCTGCTCGCCTGTGTTGCCACCTGGATTCTGCGCGGG
ACGTCCTTCTGCTACGTCCCTTCGGCCCTCAATCCAGCGGACCTTCCTTCCCGCGGCCTGCTGCCGGCTC
TGCGGCCTCTTCCGCGTCTTCGCCTTCGCCCTCAGACGAGTCGGATCTCCCTTTGGGCCGCCTCCCCGCC
TGAGATCCTTTAAGACCAATGACTTACAAGGCAGCTGTAGATCTTAGCCACTTTTTAAAAGAAAAGGGGG
GACTGGAAGGGCTAATTCACTCCCAACGAAGACAAGATCTGCTTTTTGCTTGTACTGGGTCTCTCTGGTT
AGACCAGATCTGAGCCTGGGAGCTCTCTGGCTAACTAGGGAACCCACTGCTTAAGCCTCAATAAAGCTTG
CCTTGAGTGCTTCAAGTAGTGTGTGCCCGTCTGTTGTGTGACTCTGGTAACTAGAGATCCCTCAGACCCT
TTTAGTCAGTGTGGAAAATCTCTAGCAGTAGTAGTTCATGTCATCTTATTATTCAGTATTTATAACTTGC
AAAGAAATGAATATCAGAGAGTGAGAGGCCCGGGTTAATTAAGGAAAGGGCTAGATCATTCTTGAAGACG
AAAGGGCCTCGTGATACGCCTATTTTTATAGGTTAATGTCATGATAATAATGGTTTCTTAGACGTCAGGT
GGCACTTTTCGGGGAAATGTGCGCGGAACCCCTATTTGTTTATTTTTCTAAATACATTCAAATATGTATC
CGCTCATGAGACAATAACCCTGATAAATGCTTCAATAATATTGAAAAAGGAAGAGTATGAGTATTCAACA
TTTCCGTGTCGCCCTTATTCCCTTTTTTGCGGCATTTTGCCTTCCTGTTTTTGCTCACCCAGAAACGCTG
GTGAAAGTAAAAGATGCTGAAGATCAGTTGGGTGCACGAGTGGGTTACATCGAACTGGATCTCAACAGCG
GTAAGATCCTTGAGAGTTTTCGCCCCGAAGAACGTTTTCCAATGATGAGCACTTTTAAAGTTCTGCTATG
TGGCGCGGTATTATCCCGTGTTGACGCCGGGCAAGAGCAACTCGGTCGCCGCATACACTATTCTCAGAAT
GACTTGGTTGAGTACTCACCAGTCACAGAAAAGCATCTTACGGATGGCATGACAGTAAGAGAATTATGCA
GTGCTGCCATAACCATGAGTGATAACACTGCGGCCAACTTACTTCTGACAACGATCGGAGGACCGAAGGA
GCTAACCGCTTTTTTGCACAACATGGGGGATCATGTAACTCGCCTTGATCGTTGGGAACCGGAGCTGAAT
GAAGCCATACCAAACGACGAGCGTGACACCACGATGCCTGTAGCAATGGCAACAACGTTGCGCAAACTAT
TAACTGGCGAACTACTTACTCTAGCTTCCCGGCAACAATTAATAGACTGGATGGAGGCGGATAAAGTTGC
AGGACCACTTCTGCGCTCGGCCCTTCCGGCTGGCTGGTTTATTGCTGATAAATCTGGAGCCGGTGAGCGT
GGGTCTCGCGGTATCATTGCAGCACTGGGGCCAGATGGTAAGCCCTCCCGTATCGTAGTTATCTACACGA
CGGGGAGTCAGGCAACTATGGATGAACGAAATAGACAGATCGCTGAGATAGGTGCCTCACTGATTAAGCA
TTGGTAACTGTCAGACCAAGTTTACTCATATATACTTTAGATTGATTTAAAACTTCATTTTTAATTTAAA
AGGATCTAGGTGAAGATCCTTTTTGATAATCTCATGACCAAAATCCCTTAACGTGAGTTTTCGTTCCACT
GAGCGTCAGACCCCGTAGAAAAGATCAAAGGATCTTCTTGAGATCCTTTTTTTCTGCGCGTAATCTGCTG
CTTGCAAACAAAAAAACCACCGCTACCAGCGGTGGTTTGTTTGCCGGATCAAGAGCTACCAACTCTTTTT
CCGAAGGTAACTGGCTTCAGCAGAGCGCAGATACCAAATACTGTTCTTCTAGTGTAGCCGTAGTTAGGCC
ACCACTTCAAGAACTCTGTAGCACCGCCTACATACCTCGCTCTGCTAATCCTGTTACCAGTGGCTGCTGC
CAGTGGCGATAAGTCGTGTCTTACCGGGTTGGACTCAAGACGATAGTTACCGGATAAGGCGCAGCGGTCG
GGCTGAACGGGGGGTTCGTGCACACAGCCCAGCTTGGAGCGAACGACCTACACCGAACTGAGATACCTAC
AGCGTGAGCTATGAGAAAGCGCCACGCTTCCCGAAGGGAGAAAGGCGGACAGGTATCCGGTAAGCGGCAG
GGTCGGAACAGGAGAGCGCACGAGGGAGCTTCCAGGGGGAAACGCCTGGTATCTTTATAGTCCTGTCGGG
TTTCGCCACCTCTGACTTGAGCGTCGATTTTTGTGATGCTCGTCAGGGGGGCGGAGCCTATGGAAAAACG
CCAGCAACGCGGCCTTTTTACGGTTCCTGGCCTTTTGCTGGCCTTTTGCTCACATGTTCTTTCCTGCGTT
ATCCCCTGATTCTGTGGATAACCGTATTACCGCCTTTGAGTGAGCTGATACCGCTCGCCGCAGCCGAACG
ACCGAGCGCAGCGAGTCAGTGAGCGAGGAAGCGGAAGAGCGCCCAATACGCAAACCGCCTCTCCCCGCGC
GTTGGCCGATTCATTAATGCAGCAAGCTCATGGCTGACTAATTTTTTTTATTTATGCAGAGGCCGAGGCC
GCCTCGGCCTCTGAGCTATTCCAGAAGTAGTGAGGAGGCTTTTTTGGAGGCCTAGGCTTTTGCAAAAAGC
TCCCCGTGGCACGACAGGTTTCCCGACTGGAAAGCGGGCAGTGAGCGCAACGCAATTAATGTGAGTTAGC
TCACTCATTAGGCACCCCAGGCTTTACACTTTATGCTTCCGGCTCGTATGTTGTGTGGAATTGTGAGCGG
ATAACAATTTCACACAGGAAACAGCTATGACATGATTACGAATTTCACAAATAAAGCATTTTTTTCACTG
CATTCTAGTTGTGGTTTGTCCAAACTCATCAATGTATCTTATCATGTCTGGATCAACTGGATAACTCAAG
CTAACCAAAATCATCCCAAACTTCCCACCCCATACCCTATTACCACTGCCAATTACCTGTGGTTTCATTT
ACTCTAAACCTGTGATTCCTCTGAATTATTTTCATTTTAAAGAAATTGTATTTGTTAAATATGTACTACA
AACTTAGTAGT
