LOCUS       Exported 4029 bp ds-DNA linear SYN 20-MAY-2021
DEFINITION  Lentiviral expression of ERBB3 D297Y.
ACCESSION   .
VERSION     .
KEYWORDS    pHAGE-ERBB3-D297Y
SOURCE      synthetic DNA construct
  ORGANISM  synthetic DNA construct
REFERENCE   1 (bases 1 to 4029)
  AUTHORS   Ng PK, Li J, Jeong KJ, Shao S, Chen H, Tsang YH, Sengupta S, Wang Z,
            Bhavana VH, Tran R, Soewito S, Minussi DC, Moreno D, Kong K,
            Dogruluk T, Lu H, Gao J, Tokheim C, Zhou DC, Johnson AM, Zeng J, Ip
            CKM, Ju Z, Wester M, Yu S, Li Y, Vellano CP, Schultz N, Karchin R,
            Ding L, Lu Y, Cheung LWT, Chen K, Shaw KR, Meric-Bernstam F, Scott
            KL, Yi S, Sahni N, Liang H, Mills GB
  TITLE     Systematic Functional Annotation of Somatic Mutations in Cancer.
  JOURNAL   Cancer Cell. 2018 Mar 12;33(3):450-462.e10. doi:
            10.1016/j.ccell.2018.01.021.
  PUBMED    29533785
REFERENCE   2 (bases 1 to 4029)
  AUTHORS   .
  TITLE     Direct Submission
  JOURNAL   Exported May 20, 2021 from SnapGene Server 1.1.58
            http://www.snapgene.com
FEATURES             Location/Qualifiers
     source          1..4029
                     /organism="synthetic DNA construct"
                     /mol_type="other DNA"
ORIGIN
        1 atgagggcga acgacgctct gcaggtgctg ggcttgcttt tcagcctggc ccggggctcc
       61 gaggtgggca actctcaggc agtgtgtcct gggactctga atggcctgag tgtgaccggc
      121 gatgctgaga accaatacca gacactgtac aagctctacg agaggtgtga ggtggtgatg
      181 gggaaccttg agattgtgct cacgggacac aatgccgacc tctccttcct gcagtggatt
      241 cgagaagtga caggctatgt cctcgtggcc atgaatgaat tctctactct accattgccc
      301 aacctccgcg tggtgcgagg gacccaggtc tacgatggga agtttgccat cttcgtcatg
      361 ttgaactata acaccaactc cagccacgct ctgcgccagc tccgcttgac tcagctcacc
      421 gagattctgt cagggggtgt ttatattgag aagaacgata agctttgtca catggacaca
      481 attgactgga gggacatcgt gagggaccga gatgctgaga tagtggtgaa ggacaatggc
      541 agaagctgtc ccccctgtca tgaggtttgc aaggggcgat gctggggtcc tggatcagaa
      601 gactgccaga cattgaccaa gaccatctgt gctcctcagt gtaatggtca ctgctttggg
      661 cccaacccca accagtgctg ccatgatgag tgtgccgggg gctgctcagg ccctcaggac
      721 acagactgct ttgcctgccg gcacttcaat gacagtggag cctgtgtacc tcgctgtcca
      781 cagcctcttg tctacaacaa gctaactttc cagctggaac ccaatcccca caccaagtat
      841 cagtatggag gagtttgtgt agccagctgt ccccataact ttgtggtgta tcaaacatcc
      901 tgtgtcaggg cctgtcctcc tgacaagatg gaagtagata aaaatgggct caagatgtgt
      961 gagccttgtg ggggactatg tcccaaagcc tgtgagggaa caggctctgg gagccgcttc
     1021 cagactgtgg actcgagcaa cattgatgga tttgtgaact gcaccaagat cctgggcaac
     1081 ctggactttc tgatcaccgg cctcaatgga gacccctggc acaagatccc tgccctggac
     1141 ccagagaagc tcaatgtctt ccggacagta cgggagatca caggttacct gaacatccag
     1201 tcctggccgc cccacatgca caacttcagt gttttttcca atttgacaac cattggaggc
     1261 agaagcctct acaaccgggg cttctcattg ttgatcatga agaacttgaa tgtcacatct
     1321 ctgggcttcc gatccctgaa ggaaattagt gctgggcgta tctatataag tgccaatagg
     1381 cagctctgct accaccactc tttgaactgg accaaggtgc ttcgggggcc tacggaagag
     1441 cgactagaca tcaagcataa tcggccgcgc agagactgcg tggcagaggg caaagtgtgt
     1501 gacccactgt gctcctctgg gggatgctgg ggcccaggcc ctggtcagtg cttgtcctgt
     1561 cgaaattata gccgaggagg tgtctgtgtg acccactgca actttctgaa tggggagcct
     1621 cgagaatttg cccatgaggc cgaatgcttc tcctgccacc cggaatgcca acccatggag
     1681 ggcactgcca catgcaatgg ctcgggctct gatacttgtg ctcaatgtgc ccattttcga
     1741 gatgggcccc actgtgtgag cagctgcccc catggagtcc taggtgccaa gggcccaatc
     1801 tacaagtacc cagatgttca gaatgaatgt cggccctgcc atgagaactg cacccagggg
     1861 tgtaaaggac cagagcttca agactgttta ggacaaacac tggtgctgat cggcaaaacc
     1921 catctgacaa tggctttgac agtgatagca ggattggtag tgattttcat gatgctgggc
     1981 ggcacttttc tctactggcg tgggcgccgg attcagaata aaagggctat gaggcgatac
     2041 ttggaacggg gtgagagcat agagcctctg gaccccagtg agaaggctaa caaagtcttg
     2101 gccagaatct tcaaagagac agagctaagg aagcttaaag tgcttggctc gggtgtcttt
     2161 ggaactgtgc acaaaggagt gtggatccct gagggtgaat caatcaagat tccagtctgc
     2221 attaaagtca ttgaggacaa gagtggacgg cagagttttc aagctgtgac agatcatatg
     2281 ctggccattg gcagcctgga ccatgcccac attgtaaggc tgctgggact atgcccaggg
     2341 tcatctctgc agcttgtcac tcaatatttg cctctgggtt ctctgctgga tcatgtgaga
     2401 caacaccggg gggcactggg gccacagctg ctgctcaact ggggagtaca aattgccaag
     2461 ggaatgtact accttgagga acatggtatg gtgcatagaa acctggctgc ccgaaacgtg
     2521 ctactcaagt cacccagtca ggttcaggtg gcagattttg gtgtggctga cctgctgcct
     2581 cctgatgata agcagctgct atacagtgag gccaagactc caattaagtg gatggccctt
     2641 gagagtatcc actttgggaa atacacacac cagagtgatg tctggagcta tggtgtgaca
     2701 gtttgggagt tgatgacctt cggggcagag ccctatgcag ggctacgatt ggctgaagta
     2761 ccagacctgc tagagaaggg ggagcggttg gcacagcccc agatctgcac aattgatgtc
     2821 tacatggtga tggtcaagtg ttggatgatt gatgagaaca ttcgcccaac ctttaaagaa
     2881 ctagccaatg agttcaccag gatggcccga gacccaccac ggtatctggt cataaagaga
     2941 gagagtgggc ctggaatagc ccctgggcca gagccccatg gtctgacaaa caagaagcta
     3001 gaggaagtag agctggagcc agaactagac ctagacctag acttggaagc agaggaggac
     3061 aacctggcaa ccaccacact gggctccgcc ctcagcctac cagttggaac acttaatcgg
     3121 ccacgtggga gccagagcct tttaagtcca tcatctggat acatgcccat gaaccagggt
     3181 aatcttgggg agtcttgcca ggagtctgca gtttctggga gcagtgaacg gtgcccccgt
     3241 ccagtctctc tacacccaat gccacgggga tgcctggcat cagagtcatc agaggggcat
     3301 gtaacaggct ctgaggctga gctccaggag aaagtgtcaa tgtgtaggag ccggagcagg
     3361 agccggagcc cacggccacg cggagatagc gcctaccatt cccagcgcca cagtctgctg
     3421 actcctgtta ccccactctc cccacccggg ttagaggaag aggatgtcaa cggttatgtc
     3481 atgccagata cacacctcaa aggtactccc tcctcccggg aaggcaccct ttcttcagtg
     3541 ggtctcagtt ctgtcctggg tactgaagaa gaagatgaag atgaggagta tgaatacatg
     3601 aaccggagga gaaggcacag tccacctcat ccccctaggc caagttccct tgaggagctg
     3661 ggttatgagt acatggatgt ggggtcagac ctcagtgcct ctctgggcag cacacagagt
     3721 tgcccactcc accctgtacc catcatgccc actgcaggca caactccaga tgaagactat
     3781 gaatatatga atcggcaacg agatggaggt ggtcctgggg gtgattatgc agccatgggg
     3841 gcctgcccag catctgagca agggtatgaa gagatgagag cttttcaggg gcctggacat
     3901 caggcccccc atgtccatta tgcccgccta aaaactctac gtagcttaga ggctacagac
     3961 tctgcctttg ataaccctga ttactggcat agcaggcttt tccccaaggc taatgcccag
     4021 agaacgtaa
//
